>Addgene plasmid #20906 | PB-TET-mKLF4 | addgene partial sequence | sequence record 26694 | 20906 with LNCX
CTGTTTTGACCTCCATAGAAGANACCGGGACCGATCCAGCCTCCGCGGTGGCGGCCATCACAAGTTTGTA
CAAAAAAGCAGGCTCCGCGGCCGCCCCCTTCACCATGGCTGTCAGCGACGCTCTGCTCCCGTCCTTCTCC
ACGTTCGCGTCCGGCCCGGCGGGAAGGGAGAAGACACTGCGTCCAGCAGGTGCCCCGACTAACCGTTGGC
GTGAGGAACTCTCTCACATGAAGCGACTTCCCCCACTTCCCGGCCGCCCCTACGACCTGGCGGCGACGGT
GGCCACAGACCTGGAGAGTGGCGGAGCTGGTGCAGCTTGCAGCAGTAACAACCCGGCCCTCCTAGCCCGG
AGGGAGACCGAGGAGTTCAACGACCTCCTGGACCTAGACTTTATCCTTTCCAACTCGCTAACCCACCAGG
AATCGGTGGCCGCCACCGTGACCACCTCGGCGTCAGCTTCATCCTCGTCTTCCCCAGCGAGCAGCGGCCC
TGCCAGCGCGCCCTCCACCTGCAGCTTCAGCTATCCGATCCGGGCCGGGGGTGACCCGGGCGTGGCTGCC
AGCAACACAGGTGGAGGGCTCCTCTACAGCCGAGAATCTGCGCCACCTCCCACGGCCCCCTTCAACCTGG
CGGANATCAATGACGTGAGCCCCTCGGGCGGCTTCNTGGCTGANCTCCTGCGGCCGGANTTGNACCCAGT
ATACATTCCGCCACAGCAGCCTCAGCCGN
