[The description below was written by a language model from this plasmid's Addgene catalogue record.]
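Description:
PB-TET-mKLF4 is a piggyBac transposon plasmid for tetracycline/doxycycline-inducible expression of mouse Klf4 in mammalian cells. It is built on the PB-TET backbone (about 9.2 kb without insert), is maintained in E. coli as a high-copy plasmid under ampicillin selection, and carries neomycin resistance for G418 selection in mammalian cells. The piggyBac terminal repeats allow the cargo between them to be integrated into the host genome when piggyBac transposase is supplied, normally from a separate helper source. Because piggyBac excises precisely, the integrated cassette can in principle be removed again by re-exposing the cells to transposase.

The payload is the roughly 1.5 kb mouse Klf4 coding sequence, transferred by Gateway recombination from a retroviral Klf4 plasmid, so it remains flanked by intact attB1 and attB2 sites. It sits under a tet-responsive promoter, although the record does not give that promoter's exact composition, and no transactivator is listed on this plasmid, so induction presumably depends on one provided separately. Downstream of Klf4 the backbone supplies an IRES-βgeo element. The IRES permits translation of βgeo, a lacZ–neomycin phosphotransferase fusion, from the same transcript, so induced cells both report expression through β-galactosidase activity and gain G418 resistance. This appears to be the source of the listed neomycin marker.

The construct belongs to work on reprogramming fibroblasts into induced pluripotent stem cells by piggyBac transposition, a non-viral alternative to retroviral delivery, in which Klf4 is one of the reprogramming factors. No feature table was provided, so element order and positions cannot be confirmed beyond the catalogue fields.
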