Addgene plasmid #20906: PB-TET-mKLF4
Purpose: piggyBac vector with tet inducible mKLF4
Depositing lab: Andras Nagy. Depositing organization: Sinai Health System. Publication: piggyBac transposition reprograms fibroblasts to induced pluripotent stem cells. Woltjen K, Michael IP, Mohseni P, Desai R, Mileikovsky M, Hämäläinen R, Cowling R, Wang W, Liu P, Gertsenstein M, Kaji K, Sung HK, Nagy A. Nature. 2009 Apr 9;458(7239):766-70. doi: 10.1038/nature07863 PubMed 19252478.
Backbone
  Vector backbone: PB-TET
  Backbone size w/o insert (bp): 9186
  Vector type: Mammalian Expression ; piggyBac
  Selectable markers: Neomycin (select with G418)
Growth in bacteria
  Bacterial resistance: Ampicillin, 100 μg/mL
  Growth temperature: 37°C
  Growth strain: DH5alpha
  Copy number: High Copy
Gene/Insert
  Gene/Insert name: KLF4
  Species: M. musculus (mouse)
  Insert size (bp): 1479
  Entrez Gene: Klf4 (a.k.a. EZF, Gklf, Zie)
  Tag / fusion protein: IRES-bGeo (C terminal on backbone)
  Cloning method: Gateway Cloning; 5′ cloning site attB1 (not destroyed); 3′ cloning site attB2 (not destroyed)
  Sequencing primers: 5′ M13 F, T7; 3′ M13 R, T3
Resource information
  A portion of this plasmid was derived from a plasmid made by: KLF4 gateway cloned from Yamanaka Plasmid 13370: pMXs-Klf4, piggyBac terminal repeats obtained from Pentao Liu at Sanger.
Terms and licenses: Academic/Nonprofit Terms; Industry Terms: Not Available to Industry
How to cite: PB-TET-mKLF4 was a gift from Andras Nagy (Addgene plasmid # 20906 ; http://n2t.net/addgene:20906 ; RRID:Addgene_20906)
