LOCUS       Exported 10649 bp ds-DNA circular SYN 12-MAY-2021
DEFINITION  piggyBac vector with tet inducible mKLF4.
ACCESSION   .
VERSION     .
KEYWORDS    PB-TET-mKLF4
SOURCE      synthetic DNA construct
  ORGANISM  synthetic DNA construct
REFERENCE   1 (bases 1 to 10649)
  AUTHORS   Woltjen K, Michael IP, Mohseni P, Desai R, Mileikovsky M, Hamalainen
            R, Cowling R, Wang W, Liu P, Gertsenstein M, Kaji K, Sung HK, Nagy A
  TITLE     piggyBac transposition reprograms fibroblasts to induced pluripotent
            stem cells.
  JOURNAL   Nature. 2009 Mar 1. ():.
  PUBMED    19252478
REFERENCE   2 (bases 1 to 10649)
  AUTHORS   .
  TITLE     Direct Submission
  JOURNAL   Exported May 12, 2021 from SnapGene Server 1.1.58
            http://www.snapgene.com
FEATURES             Location/Qualifiers
     source          1..10649
                     /organism="synthetic DNA construct"
                     /mol_type="other DNA"
     rep_origin      complement(3..458)
                     /direction=LEFT
                     /label=f1 ori
                     /note="f1 bacteriophage origin of replication; arrow
                     indicates direction of (+) strand synthesis"
     primer_bind     complement(140..161)
                     /label=F1ori-F
                     /note="F1 origin, forward primer"
     primer_bind     352..371
                     /label=F1ori-R
                     /note="F1 origin, reverse primer"
     primer_bind     602..619
                     /label=M13 Forward
                     /note="In lacZ gene. Also called M13-F20 or M13 (-21)
                     Forward"
     primer_bind     603..619
                     /label=M13 fwd
                     /note="common sequencing primer, one of multiple similar
                     variants"
     primer_bind     626..645
                     /label=T7
                     /note="T7 promoter, forward primer"
     promoter        626..644
                     /label=T7 promoter
                     /note="promoter for bacteriophage T7 RNA polymerase"
     repeat_region   711..773
                     /label=piggyBac right (3') inverted repeat
                     /note="piggyBac transposon-specific inverted terminal
                     repeat sequence (ITR)"
     protein_bind    1145..1163
                     /gene="tetO"
                     /label=tet operator
                     /bound_moiety="tetracycline repressor TetR"
                     /note="bacterial operator O2 for the tetR and tetA genes"
     protein_bind    1182..1200
                     /gene="tetO"
                     /label=tet operator
                     /bound_moiety="tetracycline repressor TetR"
                     /note="bacterial operator O2 for the tetR and tetA genes"
     protein_bind    1219..1237
                     /gene="tetO"
                     /label=tet operator
                     /bound_moiety="tetracycline repressor TetR"
                     /note="bacterial operator O2 for the tetR and tetA genes"
     protein_bind    1256..1274
                     /gene="tetO"
                     /label=tet operator
                     /bound_moiety="tetracycline repressor TetR"
                     /note="bacterial operator O2 for the tetR and tetA genes"
     protein_bind    1293..1311
                     /gene="tetO"
                     /label=tet operator
                     /bound_moiety="tetracycline repressor TetR"
                     /note="bacterial operator O2 for the tetR and tetA genes"
     protein_bind    1330..1348
                     /gene="tetO"
                     /label=tet operator
                     /bound_moiety="tetracycline repressor TetR"
                     /note="bacterial operator O2 for the tetR and tetA genes"
     protein_bind    1367..1385
                     /gene="tetO"
                     /label=tet operator
                     /bound_moiety="tetracycline repressor TetR"
                     /note="bacterial operator O2 for the tetR and tetA genes"
     protein_bind    1404..1422
                     /gene="tetO"
                     /label=tet operator
                     /bound_moiety="tetracycline repressor TetR"
                     /note="bacterial operator O2 for the tetR and tetA genes"
     primer_bind     1444..1468
                     /label=LNCX
                     /note="Human CMV promoter, forward primer"
     protein_bind    1548..1572
                     /gene="mutant version of attB"
                     /label=attB1
                     /bound_moiety="BP Clonase(TM)"
                     /note="recombination site for the Gateway(R) BP reaction"
     protein_bind    complement(3052..3076)
                     /gene="mutant version of attB"
                     /label=attB2
                     /bound_moiety="BP Clonase(TM)"
                     /note="recombination site for the Gateway(R) BP reaction"
     primer_bind     complement(3294..3311)
                     /label=IRES reverse
                     /note="IRES internal ribosome entry site, reverse primer.
                     Also called pCDH-rev"
     primer_bind     3443..3462
                     /label=IRES-F
                     /note="IRES internal ribosome entry site, forward primer"
     CDS             3674..3694
                     /codon_start=1
                     /product="nuclear localization signal of SV40 (simian virus
                     40) large T antigen"
                     /label=SV40 NLS
                     /translation="PKKKRKV"
     CDS             3704..6745
                     /codon_start=1
                     /gene="lacZ"
                     /product="beta-galactosidase"
                     /label=lacZ
                     /translation="VVLQRRDWENPGVTQLNRLAAHPPFASWRNSEEARTDRPSQQLRS
                     LNGEWRFAWFPAPEAVPESWLECDLPEADTVVVPSNWQMHGYDAPIYTNVTYPITVNPP
                     FVPTENPTGCYSLTFNVDESWLQEGQTRIIFDGVNSAFHLWCNGRWVGYGQDSRLPSEF
                     DLSAFLRAGENRLAVMVLRWSDGSYLEDQDMWRMSGIFRDVSLLHKPTTQISDFHVATR
                     FNDDFSRAVLEAEVQMCGELRDYLRVTVSLWQGETQVASGTAPFGGEIIDERGGYADRV
                     TLRLNVENPKLWSAEIPNLYRAVVELHTADGTLIEAEACDVGFREVRIENGLLLLNGKP
                     LLIRGVNRHEHHPLHGQVMDEQTMVQDILLMKQNNFNAVRCSHYPNHPLWYTLCDRYGL
                     YVVDEANIETHGMVPMNRLTDDPRWLPAMSERVTRMVQRDRNHPSVIIWSLGNESGHGA
                     NHDALYRWIKSVDPSRPVQYEGGGADTTATDIICPMYARVDEDQPFPAVPKWSIKKWLS
                     LPGETRPLILCEYAHAMGNSLGGFAKYWQAFRQYPRLQGGFVWDWVDQSLIKYDENGNP
                     WSAYGGDFGDTPNDRQFCMNGLVFADRTPHPALTEAKHQQQFFQFRLSGQTIEVTSEYL
                     FRHSDNELLHWMVALDGKPLASGEVPLDVAPQGKQLIELPELPQPESAGQLWLTVRVVQ
                     PNATAWSEAGHISAWQQWRLAENLSVTLPAASHAIPHLTTSEMDFCIELGNKRWQFNRQ
                     SGFLSQMWIGDKKQLLTPLRDQFTRAPLDNDIGVSEATRIDPNAWVERWKAAGHYQAEA
                     ALLQCTADTLADAVLITTAHAWQHQGKTLFISRKTYRIDGSGQMAITVDVEVASDTPHP
                     ARIGLNCQLAQVAERVNWLGLGPQENYPDRLTAACFDRWDLPLSDMYTPYVFPSENGLR
                     CGTRELNYGPHQWRGDFQFNISRYSQQQLMETSHRHLLHAEEGTWLNIDGFHMGIGGDD
                     SWSPSVSAEFQLSAGRYHYQLVWCQ"
     CDS             6770..7573
                     /codon_start=1
                     /gene="aph(3')-II (or nptII)"
                     /product="aminoglycoside phosphotransferase from Tn5"
                     /label=NeoR/KanR
                     /note="confers resistance to neomycin, kanamycin, and G418
                     (Geneticin(R))"
                     /translation="MGSAIEQDGLHAGSPAAWVERLFGYDWAQQTIGCSDAAVFRLSAQ
                     GRPVLFVKTDLSGALNELQDEAARLSWLATTGVPCAAVLDVVTEAGRDWLLLGEVPGQD
                     LLSSHLAPAEKVSIMADAMRRLHTLDPATCPFDHQAKHRIERARTRMEAGLVDQDDLDE
                     EHQGLAPAELFARLKARMPDGDDLVVTHGDACLPNIMVENGRFSGFIDCGRLGVADRYQ
                     DIALATRDIAEELGGEWADRFLVLYGIAAPDSQRIAFYRLLDEFF"
     primer_bind     complement(6833..6852)
                     /label=Neo-R
                     /note="Neomycin resistance gene, reverse primer"
     primer_bind     7443..7462
                     /label=Neo-F
                     /note="Neomycin resistance gene, forward primer"
     primer_bind     complement(7605..7622)
                     /label=BGH-rev
                     /note="Bovine growth hormone terminator, reverse primer.
                     Also called BGH reverse"
     polyA_signal    7611..7835
                     /label=bGH poly(A) signal
                     /note="bovine growth hormone polyadenylation signal"
     repeat_region   8274..8308
                     /label=piggyBac left (5') inverted repeat
                     /note="piggyBac transposon-specific inverted terminal
                     repeat sequence (ITR)"
     promoter        complement(8458..8476)
                     /label=T3 promoter
                     /note="promoter for bacteriophage T3 RNA polymerase"
     primer_bind     complement(8497..8513)
                     /label=M13 rev
                     /note="common sequencing primer, one of multiple similar
                     variants"
     primer_bind     complement(8497..8513)
                     /label=M13 Reverse
                     /note="In lacZ gene. Also called M13-rev"
     primer_bind     complement(8510..8532)
                     /label=M13/pUC Reverse
                     /note="In lacZ gene"
     protein_bind    8521..8537
                     /label=lac operator
                     /bound_moiety="lac repressor encoded by lacI"
                     /note="The lac repressor binds to the lac operator to
                     inhibit transcription in E. coli. This inhibition can be
                     relieved by adding lactose or
                     isopropyl-beta-D-thiogalactopyranoside (IPTG)."
     promoter        complement(8545..8575)
                     /label=lac promoter
                     /note="promoter for the E. coli lac operon"
     protein_bind    8590..8611
                     /label=CAP binding site
                     /bound_moiety="E. coli catabolite activator protein"
                     /note="CAP binding activates transcription in the presence
                     of cAMP."
     primer_bind     complement(8728..8745)
                     /label=L4440
                     /note="L4440 vector, forward primer"
     rep_origin      complement(8899..9487)
                     /direction=LEFT
                     /label=ori
                     /note="high-copy-number ColE1/pMB1/pBR322/pUC origin of
                     replication"
     primer_bind     complement(8979..8998)
                     /label=pBR322ori-F
                     /note="pBR322 origin, forward primer"
     CDS             complement(9658..10518)
                     /codon_start=1
                     /gene="bla"
                     /product="beta-lactamase"
                     /label=AmpR
                     /note="confers resistance to ampicillin, carbenicillin, and
                     related antibiotics"
                     /translation="MSIQHFRVALIPFFAAFCLPVFAHPETLVKVKDAEDQLGARVGYI
                     ELDLNSGKILESFRPEERFPMMSTFKVLLCGAVLSRIDAGQEQLGRRIHYSQNDLVEYS
                     PVTEKHLTDGMTVRELCSAAITMSDNTAANLLLTTIGGPKELTAFLHNMGDHVTRLDRW
                     EPELNEAIPNDERDTTMPVAMATTLRKLLTGELLTLASRQQLIDWMEADKVAGPLLRSA
                     LPAGWFIADKSGAGERGSRGIIAALGPDGKPSRIVVIYTTGSQATMDERNRQIAEIGAS
                     LIKHW"
     primer_bind     10281..10300
                     /label=Amp-R
                     /note="Ampicillin resistance gene, reverse primer"
     promoter        complement(10519..10623)
                     /gene="bla"
                     /label=AmpR promoter
ORIGIN
        1 ggaaattgta aacgttaata ttttgttaaa attcgcgtta aatttttgtt aaatcagctc
       61 attttttaac caataggccg aaatcggcaa aatcccttat aaatcaaaag aatagaccga
      121 gatagggttg agtgttgttc cagtttggaa caagagtcca ctattaaaga acgtggactc
      181 caacgtcaaa ggnnnnnnnn nnnnnnnnnn nnnnnnnnnn nnnnnnnnnn nnnnnnnnnn
      241 ntnnnnnnnn nnnnnnnnnn nnnnnnnnnn nnnnnnnnnn nnnnnnnnnn nnnnnnnnnn
      301 nnnnnnnnnn nnnnnnnnnn nnnnnnnnnn nnngnnnnnn nnnnnnnnnn nnnnnnnnnn
      361 nnnnnnnnnn nnnnnnnnnn nnnnnnnnnn nnnnnnnnnn nnnnnnnnnn nnnnnnnnnn
      421 nnnnnnnnnn nnnnnnnnnn nnnnnnnnnn nnnnnnnncg cgccattcgc cattcaggct
      481 gcgcaactgt tgggaagggc gatcggtgcg ggcctcttcg ctattacgcc agctggcgaa
      541 agggggatgt gctgcaaggc gattaagttg ggtaacgcca gggttttccc agtcacgacg
      601 ttgtaaaacg acggccagtg aattgtaata cgactcacta tagggcgaat tggagctcgg
      661 tattcacgac agcaggctga ataataaaaa aattagaaac tattatttaa ccctagaaag
      721 ataatcatat tgtgacgtac gttaaagata atcatgcgta aaattgacgc atgtgtttta
      781 tcggtctgta tatcgaggtt tatttattaa tttgaataga tattaagttt tattatattt
      841 acacttacat actaataata aattcaacaa acaatttatt tatgtttatt tatttattaa
      901 aaaaaaacaa aaactcaaaa tttcttctat aaagtaacaa aacttttaaa cattctctct
      961 tttacaaaaa taaacttatt ttgtacttta aaaacagtca tgttgtatta taaaataagt
     1021 aattagctta acctatacat aatagaaaca aattatactt attagtcagt cagaaacaac
     1081 tttggcacat atcaatatta tgctctcgtt aattaactcg agggatccaa gctggccgca
     1141 cgtctcccta tcagtgatag agaagtcgac acgtctcgag ctccctatca gtgatagaga
     1201 aggtacgtct agaacgtctc cctatcagtg atagagaagt cgacacgtct cgagctccct
     1261 atcagtgata gagaaggtac gtctagaacg tctccctatc agtgatagag aagtcgacac
     1321 gtctcgagct ccctatcagt gatagagaag gtacgtctag aacgtctccc tatcagtgat
     1381 agagaagtcg acacgtctcg agctccctat cagtgataga gaaggtaccc cctatataag
     1441 cagagctcgt ttagtgaacc gtcagatcgc ctggagacgc catccacgct gttttgacct
     1501 ccatagaaga caccgggacc gatccagcct ccgcggtggc ggccatcaca agtttgtaca
     1561 aaaaagcagg ctccgcggcc gcccccttca ccatggctgt cagcgacgct ctgctcccgt
     1621 ccttctccac gttcgcgtcc ggcccggcgg gaagggagaa gacactgcgt ccagcaggtg
     1681 ccccgactaa ccgttggcgt gaggaactct ctcacatgaa gcgacttccc ccacttcccg
     1741 gccgccccta cgacctggcg gcgacggtgg ccacagacct ggagagtggc ggagctggtg
     1801 cagcttgcag cagtaacaac ccggccctcc tagcccggag ggagaccgag gagttcaacg
     1861 acctcctgga cctagacttt atcctttcca actcgctaac ccaccaggaa tcggtggccg
     1921 ccaccgtgac cacctcggcg tcagcttcat cctcgtcttc cccggcgagc agcggccctg
     1981 ccagcgcgcc ctccacctgc agcttcagct atccgatccg ggccgggggt gacccgggcg
     2041 tggctgccag caacacaggt ggagggctcc tctacagccg agaatctgcg ccacctccca
     2101 cggccccctt caacctggcg gacatcaatg acgtgagccc ctcgggcggc ttcgtggctg
     2161 agctcctgcg gccggagttg gacccagtat acattccgcc acagcagcct cagccgccag
     2221 gtggcgggct gatgggcaag tttgtgctga aggcgtctct gaccacccct ggcagcgagt
     2281 acagcagccc ttcggtcatc agtgttagca aaggaagccc agacggcagc caccccgtgg
     2341 tagtggcgcc ctacagcggt ggcccgccgc gcatgtgccc caagattaag caagaggcgg
     2401 tcccgtcctg cacggtcagc cggtccctag aggcccattt gagcgctgga ccccagctca
     2461 gcaacggcca ccggcccaac acacacgact tccccctggg gcggcagctc cccaccagga
     2521 ctacccctac actgagtccc gaggaactgc tgaacagcag ggactgtcac cctggcctgc
     2581 ctcttccccc aggattccat ccccatccgg ggcccaacta ccctcctttc ctgccagacc
     2641 agatgcagtc acaagtcccc tctctccatt atcaagagct catgccaccg ggttcctgcc
     2701 tgccagagga gcccaagcca aagaggggaa gaaggtcgtg gccccggaaa agaacagcca
     2761 cccacacttg tgactatgca ggctgtggca aaacctatac caagagttct catctcaagg
     2821 cacacctgcg aactcacaca ggcgagaaac cttaccactg tgactgggac ggctgtgggt
     2881 ggaaattcgc ccgctccgat gaactgacca ggcactaccg caaacacaca gggcaccggc
     2941 cctttcagtg ccagaagtgc gacagggcct tttccaggtc ggaccacctt gccttacaca
     3001 tgaagaggca cttttaaatc ccacgtagtg gatgtaaggg tgggcgcgcc gacccagctt
     3061 tcttgtacaa agtggtgatg gccgctctag ctagtcgata agctaattcc gccccccccc
     3121 cccccccccc ctcaccctcc ccccccccta acgttactgg ccgaagccgc ttggaataag
     3181 gccggtgagc gtttgtctat atgttatttt ccaccatatt gccgtctttt ggcaatgtga
     3241 gggcccgaaa cctggccctg tcttcttgac gacgattcct aggggtcttt cccctctcgc
     3301 caaaggaatg caaggtctgt tgaatgtcgt gaaggaagca gttcctctgg aagcttcttg
     3361 aagacaacaa cgtctgtagc gaccctttgc aggcagcgga accccccacc tggcgacatg
     3421 gatagttgtg gaaagagtca aatggctctc ctcaagcgta ttcaacaagg ggctgaagga
     3481 tgcccagaag gtaccccatt gtatgggatc tgatctgggg cctcggtgca catgctttac
     3541 atgtgtttag tcgaggttaa aaaacgtcta ggccccccga accacgggga cgtggttttg
     3601 gtttgaaaaa cacgatgata atatggccac aaccatggaa cagggggatc agcttaccat
     3661 ggccaagatc cctcctaaga agaagcgcaa agtcgaggat cccgtcgttt tacaacgtcg
     3721 tgactgggaa aaccctggcg ttacccaact taatcgcctt gcagcacatc cccctttcgc
     3781 cagctggcgt aatagcgaag aggcccgcac cgatcgccct tcccaacagt tgcgcagcct
     3841 gaatggcgaa tggcgctttg cctggtttcc ggcaccagaa gcggtgccgg aaagctggct
     3901 ggagtgcgat cttcctgagg ccgatactgt cgtcgtcccc tcaaactggc agatgcacgg
     3961 ttacgatgcg cccatctaca ccaacgtaac ctatcccatt acggtcaatc cgccgtttgt
     4021 tcccacggag aatccgacgg gttgttactc gctcacattt aatgttgatg aaagctggct
     4081 acaggaaggc cagacgcgaa ttatttttga tggcgttaac tcggcgtttc atctgtggtg
     4141 caacgggcgc tgggtcggtt acggccagga cagtcgtttg ccgtctgaat ttgacctgag
     4201 cgcattttta cgcgccggag aaaaccgcct cgcggtgatg gtgctgcgtt ggagtgacgg
     4261 cagttatctg gaagatcagg atatgtggcg gatgagcggc attttccgtg acgtctcgtt
     4321 gctgcataaa ccgactacac aaatcagcga tttccatgtt gccactcgct ttaatgatga
     4381 tttcagccgc gctgtactgg aggctgaagt tcagatgtgc ggcgagttgc gtgactacct
     4441 acgggtaaca gtttctttat ggcagggtga aacgcaggtc gccagcggca ccgcgccttt
     4501 cggcggtgaa attatcgatg agcgtggtgg ttatgccgat cgcgtcacac tacgtctgaa
     4561 cgtcgaaaac ccgaaactgt ggagcgccga aatcccgaat ctctatcgtg cggtggttga
     4621 actgcacacc gccgacggca cgctgattga agcagaagcc tgcgatgtcg gtttccgcga
     4681 ggtgcggatt gaaaatggtc tgctgctgct gaacggcaag ccgttgctga ttcgaggcgt
     4741 taaccgtcac gagcatcatc ctctgcatgg tcaggtcatg gatgagcaga cgatggtgca
     4801 ggatatcctg ctgatgaagc agaacaactt taacgccgtg cgctgttcgc attatccgaa
     4861 ccatccgctg tggtacacgc tgtgcgaccg ctacggcctg tatgtggtgg atgaagccaa
     4921 tattgaaacc cacggcatgg tgccaatgaa tcgtctgacc gatgatccgc gctggctacc
     4981 ggcgatgagc gaacgcgtaa cgcgaatggt gcagcgcgat cgtaatcacc cgagtgtgat
     5041 catctggtcg ctggggaatg aatcaggcca cggcgctaat cacgacgcgc tgtatcgctg
     5101 gatcaaatct gtcgatcctt cccgcccggt gcagtatgaa ggcggcggag ccgacaccac
     5161 ggccaccgat attatttgcc cgatgtacgc gcgcgtggat gaagaccagc ccttcccggc
     5221 tgtgccgaaa tggtccatca aaaaatggct ttcgctacct ggagagacgc gcccgctgat
     5281 cctttgcgaa tacgcccacg cgatgggtaa cagtcttggc ggtttcgcta aatactggca
     5341 ggcgtttcgt cagtatcccc gtttacaggg cggcttcgtc tgggactggg tggatcagtc
     5401 gctgattaaa tatgatgaaa acggcaaccc gtggtcggct tacggcggtg attttggcga
     5461 tacgccgaac gatcgccagt tctgtatgaa cggtctggtc tttgccgacc gcacgccgca
     5521 tccagcgctg acggaagcaa aacaccagca gcagtttttc cagttccgtt tatccgggca
     5581 aaccatcgaa gtgaccagcg aatacctgtt ccgtcatagc gataacgagc tcctgcactg
     5641 gatggtggcg ctggatggta agccgctggc aagcggtgaa gtgcctctgg atgtcgctcc
     5701 acaaggtaaa cagttgattg aactgcctga actaccgcag ccggagagcg ccgggcaact
     5761 ctggctcaca gtacgcgtag tgcaaccgaa cgcgaccgca tggtcagaag ccgggcacat
     5821 cagcgcctgg cagcagtggc gtctggcgga aaacctcagt gtgacgctcc ccgccgcgtc
     5881 ccacgccatc ccgcatctga ccaccagcga aatggatttt tgcatcgagc tgggtaataa
     5941 gcgttggcaa tttaaccgcc agtcaggctt tctttcacag atgtggattg gcgataaaaa
     6001 acaactgctg acgccgctgc gcgatcagtt cacccgtgca ccgctggata acgacattgg
     6061 cgtaagtgaa gcgacccgca ttgaccctaa cgcctgggtc gaacgctgga aggcggcggg
     6121 ccattaccag gccgaagcag cgttgttgca gtgcacggca gatacacttg ctgatgcggt
     6181 gctgattacg accgctcacg cgtggcagca tcaggggaaa accttattta tcagccggaa
     6241 aacctaccgg attgatggta gtggtcaaat ggcgattacc gttgatgttg aagtggcgag
     6301 cgatacaccg catccggcgc ggattggcct gaactgccag ctggcgcagg tagcagagcg
     6361 ggtaaactgg ctcggattag ggccgcaaga aaactatccc gaccgcctta ctgccgcctg
     6421 ttttgaccgc tgggatctgc cattgtcaga catgtatacc ccgtacgtct tcccgagcga
     6481 aaacggtctg cgctgcggga cgcgcgaatt gaattatggc ccacaccagt ggcgcggcga
     6541 cttccagttc aacatcagcc gctacagtca acagcaactg atggaaacca gccatcgcca
     6601 tctgctgcac gcggaagaag gcacatggct gaatatcgac ggtttccata tggggattgg
     6661 tggcgacgac tcctggagcc cgtcagtatc ggcggaattc cagctgagcg ccggtcgcta
     6721 ccattaccag ttggtctggt gtcaggggat cccccgggct gcagccaata tgggatcggc
     6781 cattgaacaa gatggattgc acgcaggttc tccggccgct tgggtggaga ggctattcgg
     6841 ctatgactgg gcacaacaga caatcggctg ctctgatgcc gccgtgttcc ggctgtcagc
     6901 gcaggggcgc ccggttcttt ttgtcaagac cgacctgtcc ggtgccctga atgaactgca
     6961 ggacgaggca gcgcggctat cgtggctggc cacgacgggc gttccttgcg cagctgtgct
     7021 cgacgttgtc actgaagcgg gaagggactg gctgctattg ggcgaagtgc cggggcagga
     7081 tctcctgtca tctcaccttg ctcctgccga gaaagtatcc atcatggctg atgcaatgcg
     7141 gcggctgcat acgcttgatc cggctacctg cccattcgac caccaagcga aacatcgcat
     7201 cgagcgagca cgtactcgga tggaagccgg tcttgtcgat caggatgatc tggacgaaga
     7261 gcatcagggg ctcgcgccag ccgaactgtt cgccaggctc aaggcgcgca tgcccgacgg
     7321 cgatgatctc gtcgtgaccc atggcgatgc ctgcttgccg aatatcatgg tggaaaatgg
     7381 ccgcttttct ggattcatcg actgtggccg gctgggtgtg gcggaccgct atcaggacat
     7441 agcgttggct acccgtgata ttgctgaaga gcttggcggc gaatgggctg accgcttcct
     7501 cgtgctttac ggtatcgccg ctcccgattc gcagcgcatc gccttctatc gccttcttga
     7561 cgagttcttc tgaggggatc aattctctag ggctcgctga tcagcctcga ctgtgccttc
     7621 tagttgccag ccatctgttg tttgcccctc ccccgtgcct tccttgaccc tggaaggtgc
     7681 cactcccact gtcctttcct aataaaatga ggaaattgca tcgcattgtc tgagtaggtg
     7741 tcattctatt ctggggggtg gggtggggca ggacagcaag ggggaggatt gggaagacaa
     7801 tagcaggcat gctggggatg cggtgggctc tatggcttct gaggcggaaa gaaccagctg
     7861 gggctcgatc ctctagagtc gagggctgca ggaattcgat atcaagctct agccaacaag
     7921 ctcgtcatcg ctttgcagaa gagcagagag gatatgctca tcgtctaaag aactacccat
     7981 tttattatat attagtcacg atatctataa caagaaaata tatatataat aagttatcac
     8041 gtaagtagaa catgaaataa caatataatt atcgtatgag ttaaatctta aaagtcacgt
     8101 aaaagataat catgcgtcat tttgactcac gcggtcgtta tagttcaaaa tcagtgacac
     8161 ttaccgcatt gacaagcacg cctcacggga gctccaagcg gcgactgaga tgtcctaaat
     8221 gcacagcgac ggattcgcgc tatttagaaa gagagagcaa tatttcaaga atgcatgcgt
     8281 caattttacg cagactatct ttctagggtt aaaaaagatt tgcgctttac tcgacctaaa
     8341 ctttaaacac gtcatagaat cttcgtttga caaaaaccac attgtggcca agctgtgtga
     8401 cgcgacgcgc gctaaagaat ggcaaaccaa gtcgcgcgag gtacccagct tttgttccct
     8461 ttagtgaggg ttaattccga gcttggcgta atcatggtca tagctgtttc ctgtgtgaaa
     8521 ttgttatccg ctcacaattc cacacaacat acgagccgga agcataaagt gtaaagcctg
     8581 gggtgcctaa tgagtgagct aactcacatt aattgcgttg cgctcactgc ccgctttcca
     8641 gtcgggaaac ctgtcgtgcc agctgcatta atgaatcggc caacgcgcgg ggagaggcgg
     8701 tttgcgtatt gggcgctctt ccgcttcctc gctcactgac tcgctgcgct cggtcgttcg
     8761 gctgcggcga gcggtatcag ctcactcaaa ggcggtaata cggttatcca cagaatcagg
     8821 ggataacgca ggaaagaaca tgtgagcaaa aggccagcaa aaggccagga accgtaaaaa
     8881 ggccgcgttg ctggcgtttt tccataggct ccgcccccct gacgagcatc acaaaaatcg
     8941 acgctcaagt cagaggtggc gaaacccgac aggactataa agataccagg cgtttccccc
     9001 tggaagctcc ctcgtgcgct ctcctgttcc gaccctgccg cttaccggat acctgtccgc
     9061 ctttctccct tcgggaagcg tggcgctttc tcatagctca cgctgtaggt atctcagttc
     9121 ggtgtaggtc gttcgctcca agctgggctg tgtgcacgaa ccccccgttc agcccgaccg
     9181 ctgcgcctta tccggtaact atcgtcttga gtccaacccg gtaagacacg acttatcgcc
     9241 actggcagca gccactggta acaggattag cagagcgagg tatgtaggcg gtgctacaga
     9301 gttcttgaag tggtggccta actacggcta cactagaagg acagtatttg gtatctgcgc
     9361 tctgctgaag ccagttacct tcggaaaaag agttggtagc tcttgatccg gcaaacaaac
     9421 caccgctggt agcggtggtt tttttgtttg caagcagcag attacgcgca gaaaaaaagg
     9481 atctcaagaa gatcctttga tcttttctac ggggtctgac gctcagtgga acgaaaactc
     9541 acgttaaggg attttggtca tgagattatc aaaaaggatc ttcacctaga tccttttaaa
     9601 ttaaaaatga agttttaaat caatctaaag tatatatgag taaacttggt ctgacagtta
     9661 ccaatgctta atcagtgagg cacctatctc agcgatctgt ctatttcgtt catccatagt
     9721 tgcctgactc cccgtcgtgt agataactac gatacgggag ggcttaccat ctggccccag
     9781 tgctgcaatg ataccgcgag acccacgctc accggctcca gatttatcag caataaacca
     9841 gccagccgga agggccgagc gcagaagtgg tcctgcaact ttatccgcct ccatccagtc
     9901 tattaattgt tgccgggaag ctagagtaag tagttcgcca gttaatagtt tgcgcaacgt
     9961 tgttgccatt gctacaggca tcgtggtgtc acgctcgtcg tttggtatgg cttcattcag
    10021 ctccggttcc caacgatcaa ggcgagttac atgatccccc atgttgtgca aaaaagcggt
    10081 tagctccttc ggtcctccga tcgttgtcag aagtaagttg gccgcagtgt tatcactcat
    10141 ggttatggca gcactgcata attctcttac tgtcatgcca tccgtaagat gcttttctgt
    10201 gactggtgag tactcaacca agtcattctg agaatagtgt atgcggcgac cgagttgctc
    10261 ttgcccggcg tcaatacggg ataataccgc gccacatagc agaactttaa aagtgctcat
    10321 cattggaaaa cgttcttcgg ggcgaaaact ctcaaggatc ttaccgctgt tgagatccag
    10381 ttcgatgtaa cccactcgtg cacccaactg atcttcagca tcttttactt tcaccagcgt
    10441 ttctgggtga gcaaaaacag gaaggcaaaa tgccgcaaaa aagggaataa gggcgacacg
    10501 gaaatgttga atactcatac tcttcctttt tcaatattat tgaagcattt atcagggtta
    10561 ttgtctcatg agcggataca tatttgaatg tatttagaaa aataaacaaa taggggttcc
    10621 gcgcacattt ccccgaaaag tgccacctg
//
